Addgene plasmid #84674: pGEX6P1-GST-Laforin 2CS (C266S,C278S)
Purpose: bacterial expression, GST-fusion protein
Depositing lab: Ayano Satoh. Depositing organization: Okayama University. Publication: S-nitrosylation of laforin inhibits its phosphatase activity and is implicated in Lafora disease. Toyota R, Honjo Y, Imajo R, Satoh A. Sciencematters 10.19185/matters.201606000014.
Backbone
  Vector backbone: pGEX6P1
  Backbone size w/o insert (bp): 4900
  Vector type: Bacterial Expression
Growth in bacteria
  Bacterial resistance: Ampicillin, 100 μg/mL
  Growth temperature: 37°C
  Growth strain: DH5alpha
  Copy number: High Copy
Gene/Insert
  Gene/Insert name: Laforin
  Species: H. sapiens (human)
  Entrez Gene: EPM2A (a.k.a. EPM2, MELF)
  Tag / fusion protein: GST (N terminal on insert)
  Cloning method: Restriction Enzyme; 5′ cloning site BamHI (unknown if destroyed); 3′ cloning site BamHI (unknown if destroyed)
  Sequencing primers: 5′ GGGCTGGCAAGCCACGTTTGGTG
Terms and licenses: Academic/Nonprofit Terms; Industry Terms: Not Available to Industry
Depositor comments: Addgene Sanger sequencing results found extra YSSGRIVI at C-term of Laforin
How to cite: pGEX6P1-GST-Laforin 2CS (C266S,C278S) was a gift from Ayano Satoh (Addgene plasmid # 84674 ; http://n2t.net/addgene:84674 ; RRID:Addgene_84674)
