[The description below was written by a language model from this plasmid's Addgene catalogue record.]
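Description:
pGEX6P1-GST-Laforin 2CS (C266S,C278S) is a bacterial expression plasmid built on the pGEX6P1 backbone (about 4.9 kb without insert) for producing human laforin, the product of the EPM2A gene, as a glutathione S-transferase fusion protein. It is maintained in E. coli as a high-copy plasmid under ampicillin selection. The record contains no feature table, so the promoter and other regulatory elements are not explicitly listed. Vectors of the pGEX-6P family generally drive the GST fusion from an IPTG-inducible tac promoter with a plasmid-borne lacI repressor, and encode a PreScission protease recognition site between GST and the cloning site so that the tag can be removed after glutathione-affinity purification.

The laforin coding sequence was inserted by restriction cloning using BamHI at both the 5′ and 3′ junctions, placing GST at the N terminus of the insert. The "2CS" designation refers to two cysteine-to-serine substitutions, C266S and C278S. Laforin is a phosphatase linked to Lafora disease, and the associated study concerns inhibition of its phosphatase activity by S-nitrosylation. The double cysteine mutant was therefore presumably made to test the contribution of these residues to that modification or to catalysis, although the record does not spell out the role of each position. Repository sequencing found a short stretch of eight extra amino acids appended to the C terminus of laforin, apparently read through from vector sequence, which users should bear in mind when interpreting the size or behaviour of the purified protein. The construct is intended for recombinant production of GST-laforin mutant protein in bacteria.
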