>Addgene plasmid #84674 | pGEX6P1-GST-Laforin 2CS (C266S,C278S) | addgene partial sequence | sequence record 166271 | pGEX3 5'-CCGGGAGCTGCATGTGTCAGAGG-3'
GCAGATCGTTCAGTCAGATCACGATGCGGCCGCTCGAGTACAGGCTACACACAGAAGAACGAACCTTCCC
AAATTTCTGGAAAAAATCTTCTTGTGCCCGGGCCAAGGCCTCTTCGTCAATGTAGACAGCCGGCCTCTTG
GCCATGAGGAAATACTGCACCTTCCTCAGATTCCAGCCCATCACATACTGGAGCCAGCCGCTGACAGCCG
CGGTGGAGCGGCCCACCCCAGCGTTGGAGTGCACGTACACGATGTGTCCCTTCTCCAGCAGCGCATGCAG
CAGGCACACCGCCTGGGGCAGCATCTGTACTCGGCCTTCGGTGCTCATATCTGGTGTTGGCATCCAGATG
TAGGCCAAGCCTTCTTCCCTATATAGTTTAATCATAGTGTCTGGAGTCATGGGCTCTGGGTAGCGGTTAC
AGCCTGAGGAATTCTGTACAATATCCCATTCAGTCTGGAAATTCATTACAGCTGTAATCCCCAATTCATG
CTTCAGTTTGATGGTTACATGTTCCACCTGACGAGGGCAGCTACCCAGCCAGATATTTGGTAGAATTCTT
GAATAATGCATGGCTTGGTGGCCTGCAATATTAAAATAGAAGTCTGTTGTGT
